>Addgene plasmid #206449 | pAc5.1-λN-HA-NOT1 isoform C (JM155) | addgene full sequence | sequence record 407166 | Addgene NGS Result
TTAACCTATAAAAATAGGCGTATCACGAGGCCCTTTCGTCTTCAAGAATTAATTCTATATTCTAAAAACA
CAAATGATACTTCTAAAAAAAAATCATGAATGGCATCAACTCTGAATCAAATCTTTGCAGATGCACCTAC
TTCTCATTTCCACTGTCACATCATTTTTCCAGATCTCGCTGCCTGTTATGTGGCCCACAAACCAAGACAC
GTTTTATGGCCATTAAAGCTGGCTGATCGTCGCCAAACACCAAATACATAATGAATATGTACACATTCGA
GAAAGAAGCGATCAAAGAAGCGTCTTCGGGCGGAGTAGGAGAATGCGGAGGAGAAGGAGAACGAGCTGAT
CTAGTATCTCTCCACAATCCAATGCCAACTGACCAACTGGCCATATTCGGAGCAATTTGAAGCCAATTTC
CATCGCCTGGCGATCGCTCCATTCTTGGCTATATGTTTTTCACCGTTACCCGGGGCCATTTTCAAAGACT
CGTCGGCAAGATAAGATTGTGTCACTCGCTGTCTCTCTTCATTTGTCGAAGAATGCTGAGGAATTTCGCG
ATGACGTCGGCGAGTATTTTGAAGAATGAGAATAATTTGTATTTATACGAAAATCAGTTAGTGGAATTTT
CTACAAAAACATGTTATCTATAGATAATTTTGTTGCAAAATATGTTGACTATGACAAAGATTGTATGTAT
ATACCTTTAATGTATTCTCATTTTCTTATGTATTTATAATGGCAATGATGATACTGATGATATTTTAAGA
TGATGCCAGACCAAAAGGCTTGAATTTCTGCGTCTTTTGCCGAACGCAGTGCATGTGCAATTGTTGTTTT
TTGGAATATTCAATTTTCGGACTGTCCGCTTTGATTTCAGTTTCTTGGCTTATTCAAAAAGCAAAGTAAA
GCCAAAAAAGCGAGATGGCAATACCAAATGCGGCAAAACGGTAGTGGAAGGAAAGGGGTGCGGGGCAGCG
GAAGGAAGGGTGGGGCGGGGCGTGGCGGGGTCTGTGGCTGGGCGCGACGTCACCGACGTTGGAGCCACTC
CTTTGACCATGTGTGCGTGTGTGTATTATTCGTGTCTCGCCACTCGCCGGTTGTTTTTTTCTTTTTATGC
TGCGCTCTCTCTAGCGCCATCTCGCTTACGCATGCTCAACGCACCGCATGTTGCCGTTTCCTTTTATGCG
TCATTTTGGCTCGAAATAGGCAATTATTTAAACAAAGATTAGTCAACGAAAACGCTAAAATAAATAAGTC
TACAATATGGTTACTTATTGCCATGTGTGTGCAGCCAACGATAGCAACAAAAGCAACAACACAGGTGGCT
TTCCCTCTTTCACTTTTTGTTTGCAAGCCGCGTGCGAGCAAGACGGCACGACCGGCAAACGCAATTACGC
TGACAAAGAGCAGACGAAGTTTTGGCGAAAAACATCAAGGCGCCTGATACGAATGCATTTGCAATAACAA
TTGCGATATTTAATATTGTTTATGAAGCTGTTTGACTTCAAAACACACAAAAAAAAAAATAAAACAAATT
ATTTGAAAGAGAATTAGGAATCGGACGCTTATCGTTAGGGTAACAACAAGAAATGCTTACTGAGTCACAG
CCTCTGGAAAACTGCCGCAAGCCAGAGAGAGAGAGAAAAAGAGGGAGAGCAGCTTAGACCGCATGTGCTT
GTGTGTGAGGCGTCTCTCTCTTCGTCTCTGTTGCGCAAACGCATAGACTGCACTGAAAAAATCGATTACC
TATTTTTTATGAATGAATATTTGCACTATTACTATTCAAAACTATTAAGATAGCAATCACATTCAATAGC
CAAATACTATACCACCTGAGCGATGCAACGAAATGATCAATTTGAGCAAAAATGCTGCATATTTAGGACG
GCATCATTATAGAAATGCTTCTTGCTGTGTACTTTTCTCTCGTCTGGCAGCTGTTTCGCCGTTATTGTTA
AAACCGGCTTAAGTTAGGTGTGTTTTCTACGACTAGTGAATGCCCTACTAGAAGATGTGTGTTGCACAAA
ATGTCCCTGGAATAACCAATTTGAAGTGCAGATAGCAGTAAACGTAAGCTAATATGAATATTATTTAACT
GTAATGTTTTAATATCGCTGGACATTACTAATAAACCCACTATAAACACATGTACATATGTATGTTTTGG
CATACAATGAGTAGTTGGGGAAAAAATGTGTAAAAGCACCGTGACCATCACAGCATAAAGATAACCAGCT
GAAGTATCGAATATGAGTAACCCCCAAATTGAATCACATGCCGCAACTGATAGGACCCATGGAAGTACAC
TCTTCATGGCGATATACAAGACACACACAAGCACGAACACCCAGTTGCGGAGGAAATTCTCCGTAAATGA
AAACCCAATCGGCGAACAATTCATACCCATATATGGTAAAAGTTTTGAACGCGACTTGAGAGCGGAGAGC
ATTGCGGCTGATAAGGTTTTAGCGCTAAGCGGGCTTTATAAAACGGGCTGCGGGACCAGTTTTCATATCA
CTACCGTTTGAGTTCTTGTGCTGTGTGGATACTCCTCCCGACACAAAGCCGCTCCATCAGCCAGCAGTCG
TCTAATCCAGAGACCCCGGATCGGGGTACCAACATGGACGCACAAACACGACGACGTGAGCGTCGCGCTG
AGAAACAAGCTCAATGGAAAGCTGCAAACGGTGGATCTCCTCCACATATGGCTTACCCATACGATGTTCC
AGATTACGCTCCTCCAAGCTTGAATTCTGCAGATATGAACGTAGAGAGCCAACTGAAGACACCGCCAACG
CACATTCGAAATCTGGTCAAGCACGTGAACAAGCGAAATTTTAATGAGAGCAGCGAGCAAATAAATCAGT
TCGTTAAAGAGCACGGCCTGGAAGCGGATCGCAGCAGCCTGCGCCACCTGTTCTCCGTGATCAACTTCAG
CGATCTCGTGCCATCAGTTACGGTCCAGCTGCAGGCGAAGCTCCTGGGCATCCAGTTGGAGCGTCAGCTT
CACAGTTCATCGTTTGTGTCCAACATCTGCTACGCTTTTGACCAGTTCTTCGCCAGCAACCAGAAGTCCC
TGAAGCCTGTTGCGGTAGCGGATCTCGTTGGCCAGGTCGCCCGACTGACCGGCATCAACAAGGTTTGTGA
GTGCGTCTTTGCCTTGGCCTTGACCCACTCCTCGTACACAGAACTCAAACATTCTGCCAGGAACAACCTA
AAAGGTAGCCTCAGCGAACTTATAGACTCTTACTTGGGTAATAAAGGCACCGGCCCAGCCGACAGCGGTC
TCCGGGAGATCTCCTTCGATCTACTGCAGTATTTGCTGTGCTGCCTTAGCGAGTACGTACAACCGCAGGT
GGAAGCACAGTTTTTGATCAAGCTTCGTGAGGAGTTTCCGCGCCAGGCGGTACCGCTGGTTCTAGCGCCG
TTCCTTTACGGCTCGACGACGGCGACGATTGCGGGAGCAGGTGCCAGCGAAACGGATGCGGAGGCCGAAG
CGACGACTAATAGCAACAGCTCCAGTTTCGAAGCAGATGCTTTGAACGAGGTGGGAATCGAGGATATTTA
TGACCATTTAAGCGAGATAATATTCACCAACCAGGGCAAAAATAATATTATGGACACATCTTGGATTAAT
CTAATCCTTGAAATCGGTTATGAATTTACATCGAGCGTTGAAGAGTGTAAGAATCATTTGTGTTCCCGCG
AGCGAGAACGCGCTGAGCTCCAGTCCAAAGATGTCGCCAAGATCGTGGGTCTTATGTGCCGACGGCACTC
CTCCCTGCTCGATTGTAATGTGAATCTACCGACGCCGGCGAACTTCTGGCCTGGTCAGGGACAGGGCGGT
GGCAGCAACAGCAGTGGCTCTTCGCAGACACAAATCACTCCGCAGCAACAGAACCCGGGCAGCAGTAACA
ACAACGATGGCAGCGATGGCAATTCGTCCAGTGATAAGAAGGACAAGAAGGAGACGACGGAGGCCACGCA
AACTTGGAAGCCAGATGTCTTTGTGCAGGCGCTCAAGGAGGTGGTGCCTCAGCTCAACTGGAAGGACGTG
TGCATGGAACTTGATCATCCCGAGTTCGTGCTGAAGGATCGCATCGGTTTGGAGCTTTTGCTCACCATCC
TTCGGCTGGCCACTGGCTCTAACATATTTCCACATCCAGAATGCATTTACCGTCACTGGGCAAACACGGA
AGGTCAGCTGTCGCTTATCGCGACAATGCTGAAGAACCCGGATCTCTTTTCCTTCGCCGACTTTGTATTT
AGCCAGCCAGCGTTGGATGTGCTTAAGACGGCTCCGGATGCGGACAATAAGGAGATCTCGTCCTGGAAGT
CGCTTCACCTGGTGGAGGTGCTGCTCTCCATTGCGGACAAGGGATACTATACGCAGGTCCATGAGCTATT
CAAGTTCCCAGCGCAGAACTGTCCCGATGTGCTATTTTTGGCCTTATTGAACACAAGTCCGCCTATGACG
CCACTGCGTCAGGATCTGTTTAACCAACTGATACCAACGTTCCTTGGCAACCATCCCAACTCGAACGTGA
TCTTGGCCAGCGCCTGGAGCTCGAACAACTTCCAACTTCGTTCCAATATCATGAATGCTATGTCCGAGTG
GTATCTCCGAGGCAATGAGTTCGATCAGGTGAAACTGTCGCGCATCCTGGATCTTGCCCAGGATTTAAAA
GCGCTATCAGCGCTGCTCAACGCCCGTTCATTTTTATTCATTATCGACCTGGCTTGCCTTGCCTCTCGGC
GCGAGTACCTGAAGCTGGAAAAGTGGCTTACCGATAAAATTCGCGAACATGGAGAGCCTTTTATGCAGGC
TATAATCAAGGTTCTGCACCGCCGCTGCCCGCAGGTTATCAACGCCAAAGTGCCAGAGGATCAGCTGCCT
CCCAAGCAGGCGCAGCTTTTGCCCGAGACAGTTACAACCATGATCAACTGTCTGCAAACGTGCATCAATA
ACTGCATGCAGCCGGAGATGGTCGAAGTCATCATGCAAATGACCGCGAACGTGGCGATTATGGCTAACAA
GGCGCGTGCCCAACAGCAGCAGCAGCCAGGATTGGTTCCGCCGCCTCCACCAACAATTCTGCGCGGCCAT
CGTGGTATGGATCTGCCTGGAGGCATAGTCCCTCCGCCACCGCAGCAACCGTTCTCCGGAAACCTCAACG
CGCAGATGTTTGGACCAGGAATGGATCCGCTAACGAATATGTCCAACAACTTAGCCGGCCTCAACCTCAG
CGGCCCGAACGGAGCATTTAATTTTGGAAACATGCTAACTTCTCCATCGCGTCTGATGACTCCGGGAGCC
AATCCCTATCCGCTGAACCTCATGCAGATGCCGCAGGCTCCGCCACCACCCAACGTAGGAAACCTAGGCC
GCATGCTGCCAGGGGGTCCACAACAGCAGACTCCAACGCCGACTCCAACGGCCCCCAATCCAAACAACCC
TGTGATGGCCGATCTCCAGATACCTGTGTCAAAGGAAGTTGAAGACGAGGTCAACTCATACTTTCAGCGC
ATCTACAACCACCAGCCGAATCCAACGCTGTCCATCGATGAAGTGCTGGACATTTTGCAAAGATTTAAAG
AGTCAAGTAACCGGCGCGAGCAGGAAGTCTTTTTGTGCATGCTGCGCAATCTGTTCGAGGAATATCGCTT
TTTCTGTCAATACCCAGAGAAAGAGCTACAGATTACTGCGCAGCTATTTGGTGGCATTATTGATCGTAAC
CTGGTGCCCACTTTTGTTGCACTGGGCCTTTCTCTGCGCTGTGTCTTGGATGCCCTCCGCAAGCCCGATG
GATCTAAGCTTTACTATTTCGGTGTGACGGCACTGGACAGATTCAGAACTCGATTGCACACCTACAACAA
ATACTGCGAGCATATCCGCTCCATTCCTCACTTCTCTGACTTCCCGCCGCACCTTATTCAGTATGTGGAA
TACGGAATGCACGGCCAGGAGCCGCCGCCGCAGAAGTTGATTGGACTCAGCAATACGATTCCTTCGGCGA
TATCTAGCGGACCAGGAACGGAACCAATTTACAGGAATAGCTCCATGTTAGGTAATATGCCCGCTGCCAC
CCCGGGATCGGGACCGAAATCAAACGCTGCTGTATCGCATGCCACGAGAATGAAGTCCATCGCCAATGCC
ACCAATATCGACACACTTTTGGTGGCCAACCAGGAAGAGAAAGTGACTGTGCCACCAGAGCCTGTGCAGG
ACAAAACTGCCTTTATTTTCAACAACTTGAGCCAGCTGAACATACCGCAGAAGTGCGATGAGATAAAGGA
GATTATGACCAAGGAGTATTGGCCGTGGCTAGCGCAATATCTGGTCCTCAAACGCGCATCAATGGAGTTC
AACTTCCACACACTATATTACAACTTTTTGGATGCCCTTAAAAACGGCGAGATCAACCGATTCGTAACCA
AAGAGACCCTACGCAACATCAAGGTACTCTTGCGCTCCGATAAGGGAGTTATTAATTTCTCCGATCGAAG
TCTGTTGAAGAACCTCGGACACTGGTTGGGCATGATGACCTTAGGTCGCAATCGCCCCATCCTGCAGTTG
GATCTGGATCTTAAATCCCTTTTGGCTGAGGCTTACCACAAGGGCCAGCAGGAACTGCTTTTTGTGGTTC
CTTTCGTAGCCAAGATCCTTGAGTCATCCGCCAAGTCTCGCATCTTCCGATCGCCCAATCCATGGACAAT
GGGTATCATGTACGTGCTTGCTGAGCTTCACCAGGAGCCAGACCTTAAGCTGAACCTGAAGTTTGAAATC
GAAGTACTCTGCAAAACACTTAATCTGGAGTTGGCCAAGTTGCGACAAGTGATCTACCTGAAGGATCCCA
ATCGAACTCACCGGATTGAAGAGCAGATGTCGCAACCAAAACCGAAACAACTTGAGCCAGTGGCTTCTGC
GCCAGCTCTACCGCGTGAACAGCAATCCCCGGCACAACCTCCGCCACCACCACAACAGCAGCAACCACCG
CAGCAGCAGGTACCTCCACCGCCATCCTCTGCGGACGTGGACGCCCAAAATGCGGCCGCTATGATGATGG
CAGCGGGCGGAGCTAATAGTACTCCTGGATCGGTATCTTCGCCCAATCTACCCACCGATTCCAGCCAGGT
GGCACTACCGCCACCAGAGCCGCGCTATTCATACGTGGACGTAAACGTGAGCAACTTCCAGCTTATTGGT
CAGCAGTTGGTACTGCCACCCAATACTCCGTTCCTGCACGCCAATCCCGGAATCAAACACATGGTCGTCA
ACGCCGTGGAGCGCACGATAACCGACTGGTTGCAGCCTATTGTGGACCGAAGCATCCGCATTGCCTGTGC
CACCACCGAGCAGATCATCCGCAAGGACTTCGCCCTGGATGCTGACGAGAACCGAATGCGCACTGCCGCT
CATCAGATGGTACGAAACCTTGCCGCCGGCATGGCCATGATTACCGGTAAGGATGAGATAGCGCGTGCTA
TTAGCCAGAATCTGCACAAGGCCTTGCTGTCGGGTCTAAATGGGATGCCCAGCATGGCTGAGATCCAAGC
TGCTGCTATGCAGTTAGCCAGCGAAAATGTTGAGCTAGTTTGCGCTTTCATTCAGAAAACATCTGCTGAA
AAGGCAGCCGCAGAGATCGATAGGCGTCTAAGCACCGATTTCGAGACCAGAAAAATTGCTCGTGAAGAGG
GCAACCGCTTTGTGGACGCCCAGATCCTCACCTATCAACAGGAGCGTCTTCCAGAAGCAGTGCGCATCAA
GGTGGGCGCGGCTCCAGCTACACTTTATGCTGTGTACTCGGAGTTCGCTAGAAGCATACCTGGCTTCCAG
CAGATGAGCGATCGCGATATTGCCCTGTTTGTGCCCAAGCCGACGGATTTGTCTCAGCCAAATGTGTTTG
CTAATGATGATAGCATGGTATACGGGGAACTGGCTAGCAAAATGGAGGCCTTCATGAACACGGCAATCGG
AGTGCCGACACTCCAGATCCAGGCTAGCAAGATGCACATGCTACTCAACGCCCTGATAGCGACGCGTCGA
CTGCGTGACCAAGAGTCTGCCTTTAATCTGCTGACCCGCGCGGTCGAGGGTTTGACCGAAGGATTGGTCA
ATATGCATGAAAACATGGAGCAAATGAAGATGTACCAAAACATCCATCTCCGTATCCTTGGCTTGCTGAA
CAACAGTTTCGGTGCTCCAAACACAGAGCGAGCGGTAACAAAGTGTTTCTTCGATATCCGAGAGGAGGTG
CGATATAACGTGGAGGCAGCTCGCGCTTTGATTACGTCGCACTTTGTCAATCTGAATCAGTTTGACGGAA
TGCTACGCGACTGCATGGACAACGGAAACAATTATGTGGCTATATCGTTCGGTATCGCACTGCTGGAGCG
CCTCATCATGGACGATCGAGTGATTAATATTGTTTCGGACAACGAATTCATGGCAACTGTTGAGCTGCTA
GGTAGGCTCACTCAGCATCGCCATCGGTATCCAGAATGCATTGTGAATGCTATTGATACGCTCTGGAGCG
GAAACTTTAACTCGAGCAGCGACTACAGCCCGTTCAACGGCAATGATCGTTACTTGTCGGGAGCCTCCCA
TTACATCCACTCCGGCATGCATCACGTAAGGTCATGCGATACAGATGATCCGCCGGGCTTACAAGAGAAG
ACGGAGTTTCTGCTTAAGGATTGGGTTGCACTGTACACGCAACAGAACCAGCAGTCAACGCGCGATGCAC
GCAACTTCAGTGCATTTGTTCAGAAGATGAACACATATGGTATCCTGAAAACGGACGACTTGATCACCCG
TTTTTTCCGCCAGGCCACACACATTTGCACGGATGTGGTGTACAGAATGTTCGCCGAGCCGAGTTTACCA
ATCAACCAGGCCAAAAACAAGATATTCCAGTGGATCGATGCGTTCGTCCATCTGATTGCAATGCTCGTGC
GACACTCAGGCGAGGCAGGTAATCCAACCACCAAGATCAACCTGTTAAACAAGGTGCTGGGCATTGTGCT
GGGAACGCTGATTAAGGACCATGAGATGCGTGGCGTTAGCTTCCAGCAGGTTGGCTACCATCGCTTCTTC
ATGATGCTGTTCATGGAGCTGTGCACGGCCGATGTGATTCTCGAGTCCCTGATGCACAGTATTGTGTCGG
CCTTCGCCTACACATATCACTTGTTGAATCCCAGCGTGGCTCCGGGATTCTGCTTTGCTTGGTTGGAGCT
CATTTCGCATCGCGTCTTCCTGGGCCGCATCCTGGTCCAAATTCCCGGGCAAAAGGGCTGGCCACTTTAC
GCTCAATTGCTGCAGGACCTTTTTAAATATCTTGCGCCCTTCTTACGCAACACTGAGCTCGGCAAACCAG
TCCAGCTTTTGTACAAGGGGATGCTACGTGTTCTGCTCGTTCTGCTTCACGACTTCCCGGAGTTCTTGTG
CGACTATCATTTTGGGTTCTGTGACACCATCCCGCCCAATTGCGTCCAGATGCGTAACATCATCCTGTCG
GCGTTTCCGCGCAACATGCGCTTGCCCGATCCCTTCACGCCCAACCTAAAAGTGGACATGCTGTCGGACA
GTAGTAATGCGCCTAAGGTGCTCAGTAGCTACATTATGAACATCCAGCCCGCGAACTTTAAGAAGGATTT
GGACTCGTACCTCAAGGCCCGGGCGCCAGTTACTTTTCTATCGGAATTACGTGGTCACTTGCAGGTGACA
AGCGAGCCAGGAACTCGTTACAACATGGCGCTGATGAATGCTCTGGTCATGTATGTGGGAACTCAGGCGA
TTGCTTTGATCAGAAACAAAAACTTTGTGCCCAACACCTCGAACATAGCACACAGCGCCCACATGGATAT
CTTCCAGAATCTTGCTGTTGACTTGGATACGGAGGGTCGCTATCTGTTCTTGAATGCGATTGCGAACCAG
TTGCGCTATCCCAACAGCCACACGCACTACTTCAGCTGTGCGGTGCTGCATCTGTTTGCCGAGGCCAACT
CGGAGGCAATTCAGGAGCAGATCACTCGCGTACTTCTGGAACGATTGATCGTGAACCGCCCGCATCCTTG
GGGACTGTTGATCACTTTTATTGAGCTGATCAAAAATCCCATCTACAAGTTCTGGGACCATGACTTTGTG
CACTGTGCGCCAGAGATCACCAAGCTCTTTGAATCGGTGGCCCGTTCCTGTCTGGCCAAGTCGAACGTCA
CCCAGCAGTTGAACATGCCCGTCGTCGATGGCGAGGGCCAGGAGGTAGCCACCATCAACTGAATCCAGCA
CAGTGGCGGCCGCTCGAGTCTAGAGGGCCCGCGGTTCGAAGGTAAGCCTATCCCTAACCCTCTCCTCGGT
CTCGATTCTACGCGTACCGGTCATCATCACCATCACCATTGAGTTTAAACCCGCTGATCAGCCTCGACTG
TGCCTTCTAAGGCCTGAGCTCGCTGATCAGCCTCGATCGAGGATCCAGACATGATAAGATACATTGATGA
GTTTGGACAAACCACAACTAGAATGCAGTGAAAAAAATGCTTTATTTGTGAAATTTGTGATGCTATTGCT
TTATTTGTAACCATTATAAGCTGCAATAAACAAGTTAACAACAACAATTGCATTCATTTTATGTTTCAGG
TTCAGGGGGAGGTGTGGGAGGTTTTTTAAAGCAAGTAAAACCTCTACAAATGTGGTATGGCTGATTATGA
TCAGTCGACCGATGCCCTTGAGAGCCTTCAACCCAGTCAGCTCCTTCCGGTGGGCGCGGGGCATGACTAT
CGTCGCCGCACTTATGACTGTCTTCTTTATCATGCAACTCGTAGGACAGGTGCCGGCAGCGCTCTGGGTC
ATTTTCGGCGAGGACCGCTTTCGCTGGAGCGCGACGATGATCGGCCTGTCGCTTGCGGTATTCGGAATCT
TGCACGCCCTCGCTCAAGCCTTCGTCACTGGTCCCGCCACCAAACGTTTCGGCGAGAAGCAGGCCATTAT
CGCCGGCATGGCGGCCGACGCGCTGGGCTACGTCTTGCTGGCGTTCGCGACGCGAGGCTGGATGGCCTTC
CCCATTATGATTCTTCTCGCTTCCGGCGGCATCGGGATGCCCGCGTTGCAGGCCATGCTGTCCAGGCAGG
TAGATGACGACCATCAGGGACAGCTTCAAGGCCAGCAAAAGGCCAGGAACCGTAAAAAGGCCGCGTTGCT
GGCGTTTTTCCATAGGCTCCGCCCCCCTGACGAGCATCACAAAAATCGACGCTCAAGTCAGAGGTGGCGA
AACCCGACAGGACTATAAAGATACCAGGCGTTTCCCCCTGGAAGCTCCCTCGTGCGCTCTCCTGTTCCGA
CCCTGCCGCTTACCGGATACCTGTCCGCCTTTCTCCCTTCGGGAAGCGTGGCGCTTTCTCATAGCTCACG
CTGTAGGTATCTCAGTTCGGTGTAGGTCGTTCGCTCCAAGCTGGGCTGTGTGCACGAACCCCCCGTTCAG
CCCGACCGCTGCGCCTTATCCGGTAACTATCGTCTTGAGTCCAACCCGGTAAGACACGACTTATCGCCAC
TGGCAGCAGCCACTGGTAACAGGATTAGCAGAGCGAGGTATGTAGGCGGTGCTACAGAGTTCTTGAAGTG
GTGGCCTAACTACGGCTACACTAGAAGGACAGTATTTGGTATCTGCGCTCTGCTGAAGCCAGTTACCTTC
GGAAAAAGAGTTGGTAGCTCTTGATCCGGCAAACAAACCACCGCTGGTAGCGGTGGTTTTTTTGTTTGCA
AGCAGCAGATTACGCGCAGAAAAAAAGGATCTCAAGAAGATCCTTTGATCTTTTCTACGGGGTCTGACGC
TCAGTGGAACGAAAACTCACGTTAAGGGATTTTGGTCATGAGATTATCAAAAAGGATCTTCACCTAGATC
CTTTTAAATTAAAAATGAAGTTTTAAATCAATCTAAAGTATATATGAGTAAACTTGGTCTGACAGTTACC
AATGCTTAATCAGTGAGGCACCTATCTCAGCGATCTGTCTATTTCGTTCATCCATAGTTGCCTGACTCCC
CGTCGTGTAGATAACTACGATACGGGAGGGCTTACCATCTGGCCCCAGTGCTGCAATGATACCGCGAGAC
CCACGCTCACCGGCTCCAGATTTATCAGCAATAAACCAGCCAGCCGGAAGGGCCGAGCGCAGAAGTGGTC
CTGCAACTTTATCCGCCTCCATCCAGTCTATTAATTGTTGCCGGGAAGCTAGAGTAAGTAGTTCGCCAGT
TAATAGTTTGCGCAACGTTGTTGCCATTGCTGCAGGCATCGTGGTGTCACGCTCGTCGTTTGGTATGGCT
TCATTCAGCTCCGGTTCCCAACGATCAAGGCGAGTTACATGATCCCCCATGTTGTGCAAAAAAGCGGTTA
GCTCCTTCGGTCCTCCGATCGTTGTCAGAAGTAAGTTGGCCGCAGTGTTATCACTCATGGTTATGGCAGC
ACTGCATAATTCTCTTACTGTCATGCCATCCGTAAGATGCTTTTCTGTGACTGGTGAGTACTCAACCAAG
TCATTCTGAGAATAGTGTATGCGGCGACCGAGTTGCTCTTGCCCGGCGTCAACACGGGATAATACCGCGC
CACATAGCAGAACTTTAAAAGTGCTCATCATTGGAAAACGTTCTTCGGGGCGAAAACTCTCAAGGATCTT
ACCGCTGTTGAGATCCAGTTCGATGTAACCCACTCGTGCACCCAACTGATCTTCAGCATCTTTTACTTTC
ACCAGCGTTTCTGGGTGAGCAAAAACAGGAAGGCAAAATGCCGCAAAAAAGGGAATAAGGGCGACACGGA
AATGTTGAATACTCATACTCTTCCTTTTTCAATATTATTGAAGCATTTATCAGGGTTATTGTCTCATGAG
CGGATACATATTTGAATGTATTTAGAAAAATAAACAAATAGGGGTTCCGCGCACATTTCCCCGAAAAGTG
CCACCTGACGTCTAAGAAACCATTATTATCATGACA
Features (pLannotate 1.2.2; 10 found; start..end, strand, type, name):
     95..2604    +  promoter       Ac5 promoter: Drosophila melanogaster actin 5C promoter
   2624..2689    +  CDS            N (fragment): REGN_LAMBD - Experimental evidence at protein level: Swiss-Prot protein existence level 1. Plays a role as a transcriptional antitermination factor that allows the virus to initiate its lytic phase. Activates expression of the delayed viral early genes by modifying host RNA polymerase (RNAP) into a form that is resistant to termination signals. This antitermination function requires the host NusA protein which serves to stabilize the interaction between antitermination protein N and host RNA polymerase. From Escherichia phage lambda (Bacteriophage lambda).
   2714..2740    +  CDS            3xHA (fragment): three tandem HA epitope tags
  10331..10372   +  CDS            V5 tag: epitope tag from simian virus 5
  10472..10606   -  polyA_signal   SV40 poly(A) signal: SV40 polyadenylation signal
  10629..10713   -  CDS            large T antigen (fragment): large T antigen from SV40 (simian virus 40)
  10714..11161   +  CDS            TcR (fragment): tetracycline efflux protein; tet; confers resistance to tetracycline
  11207..11795   -  rep_origin     ori: high-copy-number ColE1/pMB1/pBR322/pUC origin of replication
  11966..12826   -  CDS            AmpR: β-lactamase; bla; confers resistance to ampicillin, carbenicillin, and related antibiotics
  12827..12931   -  promoter       AmpR promoter: bla
