[The description below was written by a language model from this plasmid's Addgene catalogue record and pLannotate feature annotations shown in this document.]
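Description:
pAc5.1-λN-HA-NOT1 isoform C (JM155) is an insect expression plasmid of about 13 kb built on a pAc5.1-derived backbone that carries a λN-HA tag cassette. It is designed for expression in Drosophila Schneider cells. In bacteria it is maintained as a high-copy plasmid through a ColE1/pUC-type origin and selected with ampicillin via the β-lactamase gene and its native promoter. The feature table lists no selectable marker for insect cells. A short tetracycline-resistance fragment and an SV40 large T antigen fragment are also annotated; these appear to be non-functional backbone remnants.

Expression is driven by the Drosophila melanogaster actin 5C promoter, a strong constitutive promoter in fly cells. Directly downstream lies a short fragment of the bacteriophage lambda N protein, followed by an HA epitope (annotated as a partial 3xHA match). The λN peptide is commonly used to tether fusion proteins to boxB-containing RNAs. Both elements are fused to the N terminus of the D. melanogaster Not1 coding sequence, isoform C. The Not1 insert itself was not annotated by the feature-calling tool, but it presumably fills the long unannotated stretch between the HA tag and the downstream backbone elements. A V5 epitope from the backbone sits after this region, and the record does not say whether it is in frame with the insert or preceded by a stop codon. An SV40 polyadenylation signal follows.

The stated purpose is Not1 expression in Schneider cells for imaging. The associated publication describes a colocalization-based assay for identifying and characterizing direct protein-protein interactions.
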