Addgene plasmid #206449: pAc5.1-λN-HA-NOT1 isoform C (JM155)
Purpose: Not1 expression in Schneider cells for imaging
Depositing lab: Mandy Jeske. Depositing organization: Universitaet Heidelberg. Publication: ReLo is a simple and rapid colocalization assay to identify and characterize direct protein-protein interactions. Salgania HK, Metz J, Jeske M. Nat Commun. 2024 Apr 3;15(1):2875. doi: 10.1038/s41467-024-47233-4. PubMed 38570497.
Backbone
  Vector backbone: T8-pAC5.1 lambda N HA EcoRV
  Vector type: Insect Expression
Growth in bacteria
  Bacterial resistance: Ampicillin, 100 μg/mL
  Growth temperature: 37°C
  Growth strain: DH5alpha
  Copy number: High Copy
Gene/Insert
  Gene/Insert name: Not1
  Species: D. melanogaster (fly)
  Entrez Gene: Not1 (a.k.a. Dmel_CG34407, CG1874, CG1884, CG34407, Dmel\CG34407, Dmel_CG1874, Dmel_CG1884, NOT, NOT1, anon-EST:Liang-1.29, anon-WO0118547.221, clone 1.29, not1)
  Tag / fusion protein: lambda N HA (N terminal on insert)
  Cloning method: Restriction Enzyme; 5′ cloning site Unknown (unknown if destroyed)
Terms and licenses: Academic/Nonprofit Terms; Industry Terms: Not Available to Industry
Depositor comments: Please visit https://www.biorxiv.org/content/10.1101/2022.03.04.482790v2 for bioRxiv preprint.
How to cite: pAc5.1-λN-HA-NOT1 isoform C (JM155) was a gift from Mandy Jeske (Addgene plasmid # 206449 ; http://n2t.net/addgene:206449 ; RRID:Addgene_206449)
